>Addgene plasmid #147023 | pT7-EGFP-C1-HsRCK-mut1_N | depositor full sequence | sequence record 289470 | Full Sequence
TAGTTATTAATAGTAATCAATTACGGGGTCATTAGTTCATAGCCCATATATGGAGTTCCGCGTTACATAA
CTTACGGTAAATGGCCCGCCTGGCTGACCGCCCAACGACCCCCGCCCATTGACGTCAATAATGACGTATG
TTCCCATAGTAACGCCAATAGGGACTTTCCATTGACGTCAATGGGTGGAGTATTTACGGTAAACTGCCCA
CTTGGCAGTACATCAAGTGTATCATATGCCAAGTACGCCCCCTATTGACGTCAATGACGGTAAATGGCCC
GCCTGGCATTATGCCCAGTACATGACCTTATGGGACTTTCCTACTTGGCAGTACATCTACGTATTAGTCA
TCGCTATTACCATGGTGATGCGGTTTTGGCAGTACATCAATGGGCGTGGATAGCGGTTTGACTCACGGGG
ATTTCCAAGTCTCCACCCCATTGACGTCAATGGGAGTTTGTTTTGGCACCAAAATCAACGGGACTTTCCA
AAATGTCGTAACAACTCCGCCCCATTGACGCAAATGGGCGGTAGGCGTGTACGGTGGGAGGTCTATATAA
GCAGAGCTCTCTGGCTAACTAGAGAACCCACTGCTTACTGGCTTATCGAAATTAATACGACTCACTATAG
GGAGACCCAAGCTCTAGCGCTACCGGTCGCCACCATGGTGAGCAAGGGCGAGGAGCTGTTCACCGGGGTG
GTGCCCATCCTGGTCGAGCTGGACGGCGACGTAAACGGCCACAAGTTCAGCGTGTCCGGCGAGGGCGAGG
GCGATGCCACCTACGGCAAGCTGACCCTGAAGTTCATCTGCACCACCGGCAAGCTGCCCGTGCCCTGGCC
CACCCTCGTGACCACCCTGACCTACGGCGTGCAGTGCTTCAGCCGCTACCCCGACCACATGAAGCAGCAC
GACTTCTTCAAGTCCGCCATGCCCGAAGGCTACGTCCAGGAGCGCACCATCTTCTTCAAGGACGACGGCA
ACTACAAGACCCGCGCCGAGGTGAAGTTCGAGGGCGACACCCTGGTGAACCGCATCGAGCTGAAGGGCAT
CGACTTCAAGGAGGACGGCAACATCCTGGGGCACAAGCTGGAGTACAACTACAACAGCCACAACGTCTAT
ATCATGGCCGACAAGCAGAAGAACGGCATCAAGGTGAACTTCAAGATCCGCCACAACATCGAGGACGGCA
GCGTGCAGCTCGCCGACCACTACCAGCAGAACACCCCCATCGGCGACGGCCCCGTGCTGCTGCCCGACAA
CCACTACCTGAGCACCCAGTCCGCCCTGAGCAAAGACCCCAACGAGAAGCGCGATCACATGGTCCTGCTG
GAGTTCGTGACCGCCGCCGGGATCACTCTCGGCATGGACGAGCTGTACAAGTCCGGACTCAGATCTATGG
GTCTGTCCAGTCAAAATGGTCAGCTGAGAGGCCCTGTGAAACCCACTGGTGGCCCTGGAGGAGGGGGCAC
ACAGACACAGCAACAGATGAACCAGCTGAAAAACACCAACACAATCAATAATGGCACTCAGCAGCAAGCA
CAGAGTATGACCACCACTATTAAACCTGGTGATGACTGGAAAAAGACTTTAAAACTCCCTCCAAAGGATC
TAAGAATCAAAACTTCGGATGTGACCTCCACAAAAGGAAATGAGTTTGAAGATTACTGTTTGAAACGGGA
GTTACTGATGGGAATTTTTGAAATGGGCTGGGAAAAGCCATCTCCTATTCAGGAGGAGAGCATTCCCATT
GCTTTATCTGGTAGGGATATCTTAGCTAGAGCAAAAAATGGAACAGGCAAGAGCGGTGCCTACCTCATTC
CCTTACTTGAACGGCTAGACCTGAAGAAGGACAATATACAAGCAATGGTGATTGTTCCCACTAGAGAACT
TGCTCTACAGGTCAGTCAAATTTGCATCCAGGTCAGCAAACACATGGGAGGGGCCAAAGTGATGGCAACC
ACAGGAGGAACCAATTTACGAGATGACATAATGAGGCTTGATGATACAGTGCACGTGGTGATTGCTACCC
CTGGGAGAATCCTGGATCTTATTAAGAAAGGAGTAGCAAAGGTTGATCATGTCCAGATGATAGTATTGGA
TGAGGCAGATAAGTTGCTGTCACAGGATTTTGTGCAGATAATGGAGGATATTATTCTCACGCTACCTAAA
AACAGGCAGATTTTACTATATTCCGCTACTTTCCCTCTTAGTGTACAGAAGTTCATGAATTCCCATTTGC
AGAAACCCTATGAGATTAACCTGATGGAGGAACTAACTCTGAAGGGAGTAACCCAGTACTACGCATATGT
AACTGAGCGCGCAAAAGTAGCATGCCTCAACGCACTTTTCTCCGCACTTCAGATAAACCAGTCGATCATT
TTCTGTAACTCCTCTCAGCGAGTTGAATTGCTAGCCAAGAAGATTTCTCAACTGGGTTATTCTTGCTTCT
ATATTCATGCTAAAATGAGGCAGGAACATCGAAATCGTGTATTTCATGATTTCCGAAATGGCTTATGCCG
CAATCTTGTTTGCACTGATCTGTTTACCCGAGGTATTGATATACAAGCTGTGAATGTGGTAATAAACTTT
GATTTCCCAAAGCTGGCAGAGACCTATCTCCATCGTATTGGAAGATCAGGTCGCTTTGGTCATCTTGGCT
TAGCCATCAACTTGATCACATATGATGATCGCTTCAACCTGAAAAGTATTGAGGAGCAGCTGGGAACAGA
AATTAAACCTATTCCGAGCAACATTGATAAGAGCCTGTATGTGGCAGAATACCACAGCGAGCCTGTAGAA
GATGAGAAACCTTAACAATTCTGCAGTCGACGGTACCGCGGGCCCGGGATCCACCGGATCTAGATAACTG
ATCATAATCAGCCATACCACATTTGTAGAGGTTTTACTTGCTTTAAAAAACCTCCCACACCTCCCCCTGA
ACCTGAAACATAAAATGAATGCAATTGTTGTTGTTAACTTGTTTATTGCAGCTTATAATGGTTACAAATA
AAGCAATAGCATCACAAATTTCACAAATAAAGCATTTTTTTCACTGCATTCTAGTTGTGGTTTGTCCAAA
CTCATCAATGTATCTTAACGCGTAAATTGTAAGCGTTAATATTTTGTTAAAATTCGCGTTAAATTTTTGT
TAAATCAGCTCATTTTTTAACCAATAGGCCGAAATCGGCAAAATCCCTTATAAATCAAAAGAATAGACCG
AGATAGGGT
[37 nt withheld, positions 3230-3266]
AAAGAACGTGGACTCCAACGTCAAAGG
[49 nt withheld, positions 3294-3342]
T
[91 nt withheld, positions 3344-3434]
G
[124 nt withheld, positions 3436-3559]
CAGGTGGCACTTTTCGGGGAAATGTGCGCGGAACCCCTATTTGTTTATTTTTCTAAATACATTCAAATAT
GTATCCGCTCATGAGACAATAACCCTGATAAATGCTTCAATAATATTGAAAAAGGAAGAGTCCTGAGGCG
GAAAGAACCAGCTGTGGAATGTGTGTCAGTTAGGGTGTGGAAAGTCCCCAGGCTCCCCAGCAGGCAGAAG
TATGCAAAGCATGCATCTCAATTAGTCAGCAACCAGGTGTGGAAAGTCCCCAGGCTCCCCAGCAGGCAGA
AGTATGCAAAGCATGCATCTCAATTAGTCAGCAACCATAGTCCCGCCCCTAACTCCGCCCATCCCGCCCC
TAACTCCGCCCAGTTCCGCCCATTCTCCGCCCCATGGCTGACTAATTTTTTTTATTTATGCAGAGGCCGA
GGCCGCCTCGGCCTCTGAGCTATTCCAGAAGTAGTGAGGAGGCTTTTTTGGAGGCCTAGGCTTTTGCAAA
GATCGATCAAGAGACAGGATGAGGATCGTTTCGCATGATTGAACAAGATGGATTGCACGCAGGTTCTCCG
GCCGCTTGGGTGGAGAGGCTATTCGGCTATGACTGGGCACAACAGACAATCGGCTGCTCTGATGCCGCCG
TGTTCCGGCTGTCAGCGCAGGGGCGCCCGGTTCTTTTTGTCAAGACCGACCTGTCCGGTGCCCTGAATGA
ACTGCAAGACGAGGCAGCGCGGCTATCGTGGCTGGCCACGACGGGCGTTCCTTGCGCAGCTGTGCTCGAC
GTTGTCACTGAAGCGGGAAGGGACTGGCTGCTATTGGGCGAAGTGCCGGGGCAGGATCTCCTGTCATCTC
ACCTTGCTCCTGCCGAGAAAGTATCCATCATGGCTGATGCAATGCGGCGGCTGCATACGCTTGATCCGGC
TACCTGCCCATTCGACCACCAAGCGAAACATCGCATCGAGCGAGCACGTACTCGGATGGAAGCCGGTCTT
GTCGATCAGGATGATCTGGACGAAGAGCATCAGGGGCTCGCGCCAGCCGAACTGTTCGCCAGGCTCAAGG
CGAGCATGCCCGACGGCGAGGATCTCGTCGTGACCCATGGCGATGCCTGCTTGCCGAATATCATGGTGGA
AAATGGCCGCTTTTCTGGATTCATCGACTGTGGCCGGCTGGGTGTGGCGGACCGCTATCAGGACATAGCG
TTGGCTACCCGTGATATTGCTGAAGAGCTTGGCGGCGAATGGGCTGACCGCTTCCTCGTGCTTTACGGTA
TCGCCGCTCCCGATTCGCAGCGCATCGCCTTCTATCGCCTTCTTGACGAGTTCTTCTGAGCGGGACTCTG
GGGTTCGAAATGACCGACCAAGCGACGCCCAACCTGCCATCACGAGATTTCGATTCCACCGCCGCCTTCT
ATGAAAGGTTGGGCTTCGGAATCGTTTTCCGGGACGCCGGCTGGATGATCCTCCAGCGCGGGGATCTCAT
GCTGGAGTTCTTCGCCCACCCTAGGGGGAGGCTAACTGAAACACGGAAGGAGACAATACCGGAAGGAACC
CGCGCTATGACGGCAATAAAAAGACAGAATAAAACGCACGGTGTTGGGTCGTTTGTTCATAAACGCGGGG
TTCGGTCCCAGGGCTGGCACTCTGTCGATACCCCACCGAGACCCCATTGGGGCCAATACGCCCGCGTTTC
TTCCTTTTCCCCACCCCACCCCCCAAGTTCGGGTGAAGGCCCAGGGCTCGCAGCCAACGTCGGGGCGGCA
GGCCCTGCCATAGCCTCAGGTTACTCATATATACTTTAGATTGATTTAAAACTTCATTTTTAATTTAAAA
GGATCTAGGTGAAGATCCTTTTTGATAATCTCATGACCAAAATCCCTTAACGTGAGTTTTCGTTCCACTG
AGCGTCAGACCCCGTAGAAAAGATCAAAGGATCTTCTTGAGATCCTTTTTTTCTGCGCGTAATCTGCTGC
TTGCAAACAAAAAAACCACCGCTACCAGCGGTGGTTTGTTTGCCGGATCAAGAGCTACCAACTCTTTTTC
CGAAGGTAACTGGCTTCAGCAGAGCGCAGATACCAAATACTGTCCTTCTAGTGTAGCCGTAGTTAGGCCA
CCACTTCAAGAACTCTGTAGCACCGCCTACATACCTCGCTCTGCTAATCCTGTTACCAGTGGCTGCTGCC
AGTGGCGATAAGTCGTGTCTTACCGGGTTGGACTCAAGACGATAGTTACCGGATAAGGCGCAGCGGTCGG
GCTGAACGGGGGGTTCGTGCACACAGCCCAGCTTGGAGCGAACGACCTACACCGAACTGAGATACCTACA
GCGTGAGCTATGAGAAAGCGCCACGCTTCCCGAAGGGAGAAAGGCGGACAGGTATCCGGTAAGCGGCAGG
GTCGGAACAGGAGAGCGCACGAGGGAGCTTCCAGGGGGAAACGCCTGGTATCTTTATAGTCCTGTCGGGT
TTCGCCACCTCTGACTTGAGCGTCGATTTTTGTGATGCTCGTCAGGGGGGCGGAGCCTATGGAAAAACGC
CAGCAACGCGGCCTTTTTACGGTTCCTGGCCTTTTGCTGGCCTTTTGCTCACATGTTCTTTCCTGCGTTA
TCCCCTGATTCTGTGGATAACCGTATTACCGCCATGCAT
Features (pLannotate 1.2.2; 17 found; start..end, strand, type, name):
     61..364     +  enhancer       CMV enhancer: human cytomegalovirus immediate early enhancer
    365..568     +  promoter       CMV promoter: human cytomegalovirus (CMV) immediate early promoter
    564..597     +  LTR            5' LTR (truncated) (fragment): truncated 5' long terminal repeat (LTR) from HIV-1
    613..631     +  promoter       T7 promoter: promoter for bacteriophage T7 RNA polymerase
    665..1381    +  CDS            EGFP: EGFP is a basic (constitutively fluorescent) green fluorescent protein published in 1996, derived from Aequorea victoria. It is reported to be a rapidly-maturing weak dimer with moderate acid sensitivity.
   1397..2812    +  CDS            DDX6: DDX6_HUMAN - Also known as HLR2, RCK. Experimental evidence at protein level: Swiss-Prot protein existence level 1. Essential for the formation of P-bodies, cytosolic membrane- less ribonucleoprotein granules involved in RNA metabolism through the coordinated storage of mRNAs encoding regulatory functions (PubMed:25995375, PubMed:27342281, PubMed:31422817). Plays a role in P- bodies to coordinate the storage of translationally inactive mRNAs in the cytoplasm and prevent their degradation (PubMed:27342281). In the process of mRNA degradation, plays a role in mRNA decapping (PubMed:16364915). Bl
   2817..2852    +  misc_feature   MCS (fragment): multiple cloning site
   2869..2953    +  CDS            large T antigen (fragment): large T antigen from SV40 (simian virus 40)
   2976..3097    +  polyA_signal   SV40 poly(A) signal: SV40 polyadenylation signal
   3131..3559    -  rep_origin     f1 ori (sequence partly withheld): f1 bacteriophage origin of replication; arrow indicates direction of (+) strand synthesis
   3586..3690    +  promoter       AmpR promoter: bla
   3692..4049    +  promoter       SV40 promoter: SV40 enhancer and early promoter
   4084..4878    +  CDS            NeoR/KanR: aminoglycoside phosphotransferase from Tn5; aph(3')-II (or nptII); confers resistance to neomycin, kanamycin, and G418 (Geneticin®)
   4899..5051    +  CDS            ble (fragment): BLE_KLEPN - Experimental evidence at protein level: Swiss-Prot protein existence level 1. Binding protein with a strong affinity to the bleomycin family of antibiotics. Binds to CL990; an antimitotic-antibiotic compound. From Klebsiella pneumoniae.
   5110..5157    +  polyA_signal   HSV TK poly(A) signal: herpes simplex virus thymidine kinase polyadenylation signal (Cole and Stacy, 1985)
   5248..5264    -  polyA_signal   bGH poly(A) signal (fragment): bovine growth hormone polyadenylation signal
   5486..6074    +  rep_origin     ori: high-copy-number ColE1/pMB1/pBR322/pUC origin of replication
