[The description below was written by a language model from this plasmid's Addgene catalogue record and pLannotate feature annotations shown in this document.]
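Description:
pT7-EGFP-C1-HsRCK-mut1_N is a 6,188 nt mammalian expression plasmid that produces a mutant form of the human DEAD-box RNA helicase DDX6 (also called RCK or p54) fused to the C-terminus of EGFP. The catalogue lists the backbone as unknown, but the name and feature layout match an EGFP-C1-style vector with an added T7 promoter. The CMV immediate-early enhancer and promoter drive transcription in mammalian cells. A bacteriophage T7 promoter sits just upstream of the EGFP coding sequence and would in principle allow T7 polymerase-driven transcription of the same fusion. EGFP is followed by the DDX6 open reading frame, which the depositor derived from the human reference mRNA, then by remnants of the multiple cloning site and an SV40 polyadenylation signal. The record does not specify which residues are altered in "mut1", nor what the "_N" suffix denotes.

The plasmid replicates in E. coli at high copy from a ColE1/pUC-type origin and also carries an f1 origin. Selection relies on a single Tn5 NeoR/KanR cassette placed behind tandem bacterial (AmpR-type) and SV40 early promoters and terminated by the HSV TK polyadenylation signal. This cassette gives kanamycin resistance in bacteria and G418 resistance in transfected mammalian cells. The short annotated fragments (HIV-1 LTR, large T antigen, ble, bGH poly(A)) are most likely incidental sequence matches within the backbone rather than functional elements.

DDX6 is a P-body component involved in storage of translationally repressed mRNAs and in decapping. The construct is therefore suited to comparing the localisation or interactions of the GFP-tagged mutant with wild-type protein in human cells. The depositor sequence may be theoretical rather than fully verified.
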