Addgene plasmid #147023: pT7-EGFP-C1-HsRCK-mut1_N
Purpose: Mammalian Expression of HsRck-mut1
Depositing lab: Elisa Izaurralde. Depositing organization: Max Planck Institute for Developmental Biology.
Backbone
  Vector backbone: Unknown
  Vector type: Mammalian Expression
Growth in bacteria
  Bacterial resistance: Kanamycin, 50 μg/mL
  Growth temperature: 37°C
  Growth strain: DH5alpha
  Copy number: High Copy
Gene/Insert
  Gene/Insert name: HsRck-mut1 (alt name: DDX6)
  Species: H. sapiens (human)
  Entrez Gene: DDX6 (a.k.a. HLR2, IDDILF, P54, RCK, Rck/p54)
  Cloning method: Unknown
Terms and licenses: Academic/Nonprofit Terms; Industry Terms: Not Available to Industry
Depositor comments: ORF extracted from NCBI:NM_004397.3 Plasmids from this collection were made available to the research community and donated after the lab closed. Please note that the sequence provided by the depositing laboratory may be theoretical/predicted or based on Sanger sequencing results. There may be discrepancies between sequencing results obtained by Addgene and the depositor sequence. If an Addgene verified sequence is not available, please contact before placing your order to request that our lab fully sequence the plasmid.
How to cite: pT7-EGFP-C1-HsRCK-mut1_N was a gift from Elisa Izaurralde (Addgene plasmid # 147023 ; http://n2t.net/addgene:147023 ; RRID:Addgene_147023)
